Addgene plasmid #208979: pcDNA3.1-CRISPR-Puro-sgRPL3-56
Purpose: pcDNA3.1 based plasmid for transient transfection of sgRNA-cas9. Containing sgRNA targeting human RPL3 (GRCh38.p14_Chr22:39312868-39312887), 56 is a number given by www.e-crisp.org.
Depositing lab: Quanfu Ma. Depositing organization: Maternal and Child Health Hospital of Hubei Province.
Backbone
  Vector backbone: pcDNA3.1-CRISPR-Puro
  Modifications to backbone: refer to (Addgene#208646)
  Vector type: Mammalian Expression, CRISPR
  Selectable markers: Neomycin (select with G418), Puromycin
Growth in bacteria
  Bacterial resistance: Ampicillin, 100 μg/mL
  Growth temperature: 37°C
  Growth strain: NEB Stable
  Growth instructions: We use stbl3
  Copy number: High Copy
Gene/Insert
  Gene/Insert name: sgRNA targeting human RPL3 (ENST00000216146) C-terminal, No.56 (alt name: RPL3-sgR56)
  gRNA/shRNA sequence: AGAAAGAGGCAAGATGTCAG--/PAM/tGG/
  Species: H. sapiens (human), Synthetic
  GenBank ID: NC_000022.11:39312868-39312887
  Entrez Gene: RPL3 (a.k.a. ASC-1, L3, TARBP-B, uL3)
  Promoter: CMV and U6 in tandem
  Cloning method: Restriction Enzyme; 5′ cloning site BsmBI-v2 (destroyed during cloning); 3′ cloning site BsmBI-v2 (destroyed during cloning)
  Sequencing primers: 5′ CMV-F, Human-U6-promoter-F
Terms and licenses: Academic/Nonprofit Terms; Industry Terms: Not Available to Industry
Depositor comments: co-transfect with pcDNA3.1-CRISPR-Puro-sgRPL3-62 (Addgene#208647) for better knock-in, single cut not perfermed good for knock-in.
How to cite: pcDNA3.1-CRISPR-Puro-sgRPL3-56 was a gift from Quanfu Ma (Addgene plasmid # 208979 ; http://n2t.net/addgene:208979 ; RRID:Addgene_208979)
