[The description below was written by a language model from this plasmid's Addgene catalogue record and pLannotate feature annotations shown in this document.]
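Description:
pcDNA3.1-CRISPR-Puro-sgRPL3-56 is an all-in-one mammalian CRISPR/Cas9 plasmid of about 10.9 kb, built on the pcDNA3.1-CRISPR-Puro backbone and intended for transient transfection rather than viral delivery. It is propagated in E. coli as a high-copy plasmid through a ColE1/pUC-type origin with ampicillin selection (AmpR under its own bla promoter), and it also retains the f1 phage origin typical of pcDNA3.1. Small lac promoter/operator, lacI, bom, HIV-1 LTR and other fragments in the annotation appear to be backbone or cloning remnants rather than functional modules.

The payload is a single guide RNA directed against the C-terminal region of human RPL3 (ribosomal protein uL3) on chromosome 22. The "56" is the design number assigned by the guide-selection tool. The spacer was inserted between BsmBI sites that were destroyed in cloning, directly upstream of the S. pyogenes gRNA scaffold. The record describes the promoter as CMV and U6 in tandem, and the feature table agrees: the CMV enhancer/promoter and a T7 promoter lie upstream of the human U6 Pol III promoter that drives the guide. Downstream, an EF-1α core promoter drives S. pyogenes Cas9, followed by a puromycin N-acetyltransferase coding region and the bGH polyadenylation signal; how PuroR is linked to Cas9 is not annotated. A separate SV40 promoter–neo–SV40 poly(A) cassette from pcDNA3.1 provides G418 resistance, so transfected cells can be selected with either drug.

The depositor's comments indicate that the plasmid is meant for knock-in at the RPL3 C-terminus, and that it should be co-transfected with a companion plasmid carrying a second RPL3 guide (No. 62), because a single cut performed poorly for knock-in.
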