Features (pLannotate 1.2.2; 26 found; start..end, strand, type, name):
     28..80      -  misc_feature   bom (fragment): basis of mobility region from pBR322
    235..614     +  enhancer       CMV enhancer: human cytomegalovirus immediate early enhancer
    615..818     +  promoter       CMV promoter: human cytomegalovirus (CMV) immediate early promoter
    814..847     +  LTR            5' LTR (truncated) (fragment): truncated 5' long terminal repeat (LTR) from HIV-1
    863..881     +  promoter       T7 promoter: promoter for bacteriophage T7 RNA polymerase
    921..965     +  misc_feature   MCS (fragment): multiple cloning site
    959..1199    +  promoter       U6 promoter: RNA polymerase III promoter for human U6 snRNA
   1229..1304    +  misc_RNA       gRNA scaffold: guide RNA scaffold for the Streptococcus pyogenes CRISPR/Cas9 system
   1322..1340    +  CDS            small t antigen (fragment): SV40 (simian virus 40) small t antigen
   1366..1577    +  promoter       EF-1α core promoter: core promoter for human elongation factor EF-1α
   1602..5705    +  CDS            Cas9: Cas9 (Csn1) endonuclease from the Streptococcus pyogenes Type II CRISPR/Cas system generates RNA-guided double strand breaks in DNA
   5843..6440    +  CDS            PuroR (fragment): puromycin N-acetyltransferase; pac from Streptomyces; confers resistance to puromycin
   6470..6694    +  polyA_signal   bGH poly(A) signal: bovine growth hormone polyadenylation signal
   6698..6719    +  promoter       SV40 promoter (fragment): SV40 enhancer and early promoter
   6740..7168    +  rep_origin     f1 ori (sequence partly withheld): f1 bacteriophage origin of replication; arrow indicates direction of (+) strand synthesis
   7182..7511    +  promoter       SV40 promoter: SV40 enhancer and early promoter
   7578..8369    +  CDS            neo: KKA2_KLEPN - Also known as kan, nptII. Experimental evidence at protein level: Swiss-Prot protein existence level 1. Resistance to kanamycin, neomycin, paromomycin, ribostamycin, butirosin and gentamicin B. From Klebsiella pneumoniae.
   8393..8551    +  CDS            ble (fragment): BLE_KLEPN - Experimental evidence at protein level: Swiss-Prot protein existence level 1. Binding protein with a strong affinity to the bleomycin family of antibiotics. Binds to CL990; an antimitotic-antibiotic compound. From Klebsiella pneumoniae.
   8546..8667    +  polyA_signal   SV40 poly(A) signal: SV40 polyadenylation signal
   8738..8760    -  protein_bind   lac operator (fragment): The lac repressor binds to the lac operator to inhibit transcription in E. coli. This inhibition can be relieved by adding lactose or isopropyl-β-D-thiogalactopyranoside (IPTG). lac repressor encoded by lacI
   8764..8794    -  promoter       lac promoter: promoter for the E. coli lac operon
   8809..8830    -  protein_bind   CAP binding site: CAP binding activates transcription in the presence of cAMP. E. coli catabolite activator protein
   8843..8935    -  CDS            lacI (fragment): lac repressor; lacI; The lac repressor binds to the lac operator to inhibit transcription in E. coli. This inhibition can be relieved by adding lactose or isopropyl-β-D-thiogalactopyranoside (IPTG).
   9118..9706    -  rep_origin     ori: high-copy-number ColE1/pMB1/pBR322/pUC origin of replication
   9877..10737   -  CDS            AmpR: β-lactamase; bla; confers resistance to ampicillin, carbenicillin, and related antibiotics
  10738..10842   -  promoter       AmpR promoter: bla
>Addgene plasmid #208979 | pcDNA3.1-CRISPR-Puro-sgRPL3-56 | addgene full sequence | sequence record 418375 | Addgene NGS Result
GACGGATCGGGAGATCTCCCGATCCCCTATGGTGCACTCTCAGTACAATCTGCTCTGATGCCGCATAGTT
AAGCCAGTATCTGCTCCCTGCTTGTGTGTTGGAGGTCGCTGAGTAGTGCGCGAGCAAAATTTAAGCTACA
ACAAGGCAAGGCTTGACCGACAATTGCATGAAGAATCTGCTTAGGGTTAGGCGTTTTGCGCTGCTTCGCG
ATGTACGGGCCAGATATACGCGTTGACATTGATTATTGACTAGTTATTAATAGTAATCAATTACGGGGTC
ATTAGTTCATAGCCCATATATGGAGTTCCGCGTTACATAACTTACGGTAAATGGCCCGCCTGGCTGACCG
CCCAACGACCCCCGCCCATTGACGTCAATAATGACGTATGTTCCCATAGTAACGCCAATAGGGACTTTCC
ATTGACGTCAATGGGTGGAGTATTTACGGTAAACTGCCCACTTGGCAGTACATCAAGTGTATCATATGCC
AAGTACGCCCCCTATTGACGTCAATGACGGTAAATGGCCCGCCTGGCATTATGCCCAGTACATGACCTTA
TGGGACTTTCCTACTTGGCAGTACATCTACGTATTAGTCATCGCTATTACCATGGTGATGCGGTTTTGGC
AGTACATCAATGGGCGTGGATAGCGGTTTGACTCACGGGGATTTCCAAGTCTCCACCCCATTGACGTCAA
TGGGAGTTTGTTTTGGCACCAAAATCAACGGGACTTTCCAAAATGTCGTAACAACTCCGCCCCATTGACG
CAAATGGGCGGTAGGCGTGTACGGTGGGAGGTCTATATAAGCAGAGCTCTCTGGCTAACTAGAGAACCCA
CTGCTTACTGGCTTATCGAAATTAATACGACTCACTATAGGGAGACCCAAGCTGGCTAGCGTTTAAACGG
GCCCTCTAGACTCGAGCTCAAGCTTCGAATTCTGCAGTCGACGGTACCGAGGGCCTATTTCCCATGATTC
CTTCATATTTGCATATACGATACAAGGCTGTTAGAGAGATAATTAGAATTAATTTGACTGTAAACACAAA
GATATTAGTACAAAATACGTGACGTAGAAAGTAATAATTTCTTGGGTAGTTTGCAGTTTTAAAATTATGT
TTTAAAATGGACTATCATATGCTTACCGTAACTTGAAAGTATTTCGATTTCTTGGCTTTATATATCTTGT
GGAAAGGACGAAACACCGAGAAAGAGGCAAGATGTCAGGTTTTAGAGCTAGAAATAGCAAGTTAAAATAA
GGCTAGTCCGTTATCAACTTGAAAAAGTGGCACCGAGTCGGTGCTTTTTTGAATTCGCTAGCTAGGTCTT
GAAAGGAGTGGGAATTGGCTCCGGTGCCCGTCAGTGGGCAGAGCGCACATCGCCCACAGTCCCCGAGAAG
TTGGGGGGAGGGGTCGGCAATTGATCCGGTGCCTAGAGAAGGTGGCGCGGGGTAAACTGGGAAAGTGATG
TCGTGTACTGGCTCCGCCTTTTTCCCGAGGGTGGGGGAGAACCGTATATAAGTGCAGTAGTCGCCGTGAA
CGTTCTTTTTCGCAACGGGTTTGCCGCCAGAACACAGGACCGGTTCTAGAGCGCTGCCACCATGGACAAG
AAGTACAGCATCGGCCTGGACATCGGCACCAACTCTGTGGGCTGGGCCGTGATCACCGACGAGTACAAGG
TGCCCAGCAAGAAATTCAAGGTGCTGGGCAACACCGACCGGCACAGCATCAAGAAGAACCTGATCGGAGC
CCTGCTGTTCGACAGCGGCGAAACAGCCGAGGCCACCCGGCTGAAGAGAACCGCCAGAAGAAGATACACC
AGACGGAAGAACCGGATCTGCTATCTGCAAGAGATCTTCAGCAACGAGATGGCCAAGGTGGACGACAGCT
TCTTCCACAGACTGGAAGAGTCCTTCCTGGTGGAAGAGGATAAGAAGCACGAGCGGCACCCCATCTTCGG
CAACATCGTGGACGAGGTGGCCTACCACGAGAAGTACCCCACCATCTACCACCTGAGAAAGAAACTGGTG
GACAGCACCGACAAGGCCGACCTGCGGCTGATCTATCTGGCCCTGGCCCACATGATCAAGTTCCGGGGCC
ACTTCCTGATCGAGGGCGACCTGAACCCCGACAACAGCGACGTGGACAAGCTGTTCATCCAGCTGGTGCA
GACCTACAACCAGCTGTTCGAGGAAAACCCCATCAACGCCAGCGGCGTGGACGCCAAGGCCATCCTGTCT
GCCAGACTGAGCAAGAGCAGACGGCTGGAAAATCTGATCGCCCAGCTGCCCGGCGAGAAGAAGAATGGCC
TGTTCGGAAACCTGATTGCCCTGAGCCTGGGCCTGACCCCCAACTTCAAGAGCAACTTCGACCTGGCCGA
GGATGCCAAACTGCAGCTGAGCAAGGACACCTACGACGACGACCTGGACAACCTGCTGGCCCAGATCGGC
GACCAGTACGCCGACCTGTTTCTGGCCGCCAAGAACCTGTCCGACGCCATCCTGCTGAGCGACATCCTGA
GAGTGAACACCGAGATCACCAAGGCCCCCCTGAGCGCCTCTATGATCAAGAGATACGACGAGCACCACCA
GGACCTGACCCTGCTGAAAGCTCTCGTGCGGCAGCAGCTGCCTGAGAAGTACAAAGAGATTTTCTTCGAC
CAGAGCAAGAACGGCTACGCCGGCTACATTGACGGCGGAGCCAGCCAGGAAGAGTTCTACAAGTTCATCA
AGCCCATCCTGGAAAAGATGGACGGCACCGAGGAACTGCTCGTGAAGCTGAACAGAGAGGACCTGCTGCG
GAAGCAGCGGACCTTCGACAACGGCAGCATCCCCCACCAGATCCACCTGGGAGAGCTGCACGCCATTCTG
CGGCGGCAGGAAGATTTTTACCCATTCCTGAAGGACAACCGGGAAAAGATCGAGAAGATCCTGACCTTCC
GCATCCCCTACTACGTGGGCCCTCTGGCCAGGGGAAACAGCAGATTCGCCTGGATGACCAGAAAGAGCGA
GGAAACCATCACCCCCTGGAACTTCGAGGAAGTGGTGGACAAGGGCGCTTCCGCCCAGAGCTTCATCGAG
CGGATGACCAACTTCGATAAGAACCTGCCCAACGAGAAGGTGCTGCCCAAGCACAGCCTGCTGTACGAGT
ACTTCACCGTGTATAACGAGCTGACCAAAGTGAAATACGTGACCGAGGGAATGAGAAAGCCCGCCTTCCT
GAGCGGCGAGCAGAAAAAGGCCATCGTGGACCTGCTGTTCAAGACCAACCGGAAAGTGACCGTGAAGCAG
CTGAAAGAGGACTACTTCAAGAAAATCGAGTGCTTCGACTCCGTGGAAATCTCCGGCGTGGAAGATCGGT
TCAACGCCTCCCTGGGCACATACCACGATCTGCTGAAAATTATCAAGGACAAGGACTTCCTGGACAATGA
GGAAAACGAGGACATTCTGGAAGATATCGTGCTGACCCTGACACTGTTTGAGGACAGAGAGATGATCGAG
GAACGGCTGAAAACCTATGCCCACCTGTTCGACGACAAAGTGATGAAGCAGCTGAAGCGGCGGAGATACA
CCGGCTGGGGCAGGCTGAGCCGGAAGCTGATCAACGGCATCCGGGACAAGCAGTCCGGCAAGACAATCCT
GGATTTCCTGAAGTCCGACGGCTTCGCCAACAGAAACTTCATGCAGCTGATCCACGACGACAGCCTGACC
TTTAAAGAGGACATCCAGAAAGCCCAGGTGTCCGGCCAGGGCGATAGCCTGCACGAGCACATTGCCAATC
TGGCCGGCAGCCCCGCCATTAAGAAGGGCATCCTGCAGACAGTGAAGGTGGTGGACGAGCTCGTGAAAGT
GATGGGCCGGCACAAGCCCGAGAACATCGTGATCGAAATGGCCAGAGAGAACCAGACCACCCAGAAGGGA
CAGAAGAACAGCCGCGAGAGAATGAAGCGGATCGAAGAGGGCATCAAAGAGCTGGGCAGCCAGATCCTGA
AAGAACACCCCGTGGAAAACACCCAGCTGCAGAACGAGAAGCTGTACCTGTACTACCTGCAGAATGGGCG
GGATATGTACGTGGACCAGGAACTGGACATCAACCGGCTGTCCGACTACGATGTGGACCATATCGTGCCT
CAGAGCTTTCTGAAGGACGACTCCATCGACAACAAGGTGCTGACCAGAAGCGACAAGAACCGGGGCAAGA
GCGACAACGTGCCCTCCGAAGAGGTCGTGAAGAAGATGAAGAACTACTGGCGGCAGCTGCTGAACGCCAA
GCTGATTACCCAGAGAAAGTTCGACAATCTGACCAAGGCCGAGAGAGGCGGCCTGAGCGAACTGGATAAG
GCCGGCTTCATCAAGAGACAGCTGGTGGAAACCCGGCAGATCACAAAGCACGTGGCACAGATCCTGGACT
CCCGGATGAACACTAAGTACGACGAGAATGACAAGCTGATCCGGGAAGTGAAAGTGATCACCCTGAAGTC
CAAGCTGGTGTCCGATTTCCGGAAGGATTTCCAGTTTTACAAAGTGCGCGAGATCAACAACTACCACCAC
GCCCACGACGCCTACCTGAACGCCGTCGTGGGAACCGCCCTGATCAAAAAGTACCCTAAGCTGGAAAGCG
AGTTCGTGTACGGCGACTACAAGGTGTACGACGTGCGGAAGATGATCGCCAAGAGCGAGCAGGAAATCGG
CAAGGCTACCGCCAAGTACTTCTTCTACAGCAACATCATGAACTTTTTCAAGACCGAGATTACCCTGGCC
AACGGCGAGATCCGGAAGCGGCCTCTGATCGAGACAAACGGCGAAACCGGGGAGATCGTGTGGGATAAGG
GCCGGGATTTTGCCACCGTGCGGAAAGTGCTGAGCATGCCCCAAGTGAATATCGTGAAAAAGACCGAGGT
GCAGACAGGCGGCTTCAGCAAAGAGTCTATCCTGCCCAAGAGGAACAGCGATAAGCTGATCGCCAGAAAG
AAGGACTGGGACCCTAAGAAGTACGGCGGCTTCGACAGCCCCACCGTGGCCTATTCTGTGCTGGTGGTGG
CCAAAGTGGAAAAGGGCAAGTCCAAGAAACTGAAGAGTGTGAAAGAGCTGCTGGGGATCACCATCATGGA
AAGAAGCAGCTTCGAGAAGAATCCCATCGACTTTCTGGAAGCCAAGGGCTACAAAGAAGTGAAAAAGGAC
CTGATCATCAAGCTGCCTAAGTACTCCCTGTTCGAGCTGGAAAACGGCCGGAAGAGAATGCTGGCCTCTG
CCGGCGAACTGCAGAAGGGAAACGAACTGGCCCTGCCCTCCAAATATGTGAACTTCCTGTACCTGGCCAG
CCACTATGAGAAGCTGAAGGGCTCCCCCGAGGATAATGAGCAGAAACAGCTGTTTGTGGAACAGCACAAG
CACTACCTGGACGAGATCATCGAGCAGATCAGCGAGTTCTCCAAGAGAGTGATCCTGGCCGACGCTAATC
TGGACAAAGTGCTGTCCGCCTACAACAAGCACCGGGATAAGCCCATCAGAGAGCAGGCCGAGAATATCAT
CCACCTGTTTACCCTGACCAATCTGGGAGCCCCTGCCGCCTTCAAGTACTTTGACACCACCATCGACCGG
AAGAGGTACACCAGCACCAAAGAGGTGCTGGACGCCACCCTGATCCACCAGAGCATCACCGGCCTGTACG
AGACACGGATCGACCTGTCTCAGCTGGGAGGCGACAAGCGACCTGCCGCCACAAAGAAGGCTGGACAGGC
TAAGAAGAAGAAAGATTACAAAGACGATGACGATAAGGGATCCGGCGCAACAAACTTCTCTCTGCTGAAA
CAAGCCGGAGATGTCGAAGAGAATCCTGGACCGACCGAGTACAAGCCCACGGTGCGCCTCGCCACCCGCG
ACGACGTCCCCAGGGCCGTACGCACCCTCGCCGCCGCGTTCGCCGACTACCCCGCCACGCGCCACACCGT
CGATCCGGACCGCCACATCGAGCGGGTCACCGAGCTGCAAGAACTCTTCCTCACGCGCGTCGGGCTCGAC
ATCGGCAAGGTGTGGGTCGCGGACGACGGCGCCGCGGTGGCGGTCTGGACCACGCCGGAGAGCGTCGAAG
CGGGGGCGGTGTTCGCCGAGATCGGCCCGCGCATGGCCGAGTTGAGCGGTTCCCGGCTGGCCGCGCAGCA
ACAGATGGAAGGCCTCCTGGCGCCGCACCGGCCCAAGGAGCCCGCGTGGTTCCTGGCCACCGTCGGAGTC
TCGCCCGACCACCAGGGCAAGGGTCTGGGCAGCGCCGTCGTGCTCCCCGGAGTGGAGGCGGCCGAGCGCG
CCGGGGTGCCCGCCTTCCTGGAGACCTCCGCGCCCCGCAACCTCCCCTTCTACGAGCGGCTCGGCTTCAC
CGTCACCGCCGACGTCGAGGTGCCCGAAGGACCGCGCACCTGGTGCATGACCCGCAAGCCCGGTGCCTGA
CTTAAGTTTAAACCGCTGATCAGCCTCGACTGTGCCTTCTAGTTGCCAGCCATCTGTTGTTTGCCCCTCC
CCCGTGCCTTCCTTGACCCTGGAAGGTGCCACTCCCACTGTCCTTTCCTAATAAAATGAGGAAATTGCAT
CGCATTGTCTGAGTAGGTGTCATTCTATTCTGGGGGGTGGGGTGGGGCAGGACAGCAAGGGGGAGGATTG
GGAAGACAATAGCAGGCATGCTGGGGATGCGGTGGGCTCTATGGCTTCTGAGGCGGAAAGAACCAGCTGG
GGCTCTAGGGGGTATCCCC
[124 nt withheld, positions 6740-6863]
C
[91 nt withheld, positions 6865-6955]
A
[49 nt withheld, positions 6957-7005]
CCTTTGACGTTGGAGTCCACGTTCTTT
[37 nt withheld, positions 7033-7069]
ACCCTATCTCGGTCTATTCTTTTGATTTATAAGGGATTTTGCCGATTTCGGCCTATTGGTTAAAAAATGA
GCTGATTTAACAAAAATTTAACGCGAATTAATTCTGTGGAATGTGTGTCAGTTAGGGTGTGGAAAGTCCC
CAGGCTCCCCAGCAGGCAGAAGTATGCAAAGCATGCATCTCAATTAGTCAGCAACCAGGTGTGGAAAGTC
CCCAGGCTCCCCAGCAGGCAGAAGTATGCAAAGCATGCATCTCAATTAGTCAGCAACCATAGTCCCGCCC
CTAACTCCGCCCATCCCGCCCCTAACTCCGCCCAGTTCCGCCCATTCTCCGCCCCATGGCTGACTAATTT
TTTTTATTTATGCAGAGGCCGAGGCCGCCTCTGCCTCTGAGCTATTCCAGAAGTAGTGAGGAGGCTTTTT
TGGAGGCCTAGGCTTTTGCAAAAAGCTCCCGGGAGCTTGTATATCCATTTTCGGATCTGATCAAGAGACA
GGATGAGGATCGTTTCGCATGATTGAACAAGATGGATTGCACGCAGGTTCTCCGGCCGCTTGGGTGGAGA
GGCTATTCGGCTATGACTGGGCACAACAGACAATCGGCTGCTCTGATGCCGCCGTGTTCCGGCTGTCAGC
GCAGGGGCGCCCGGTTCTTTTTGTCAAGACCGACCTGTCCGGTGCCCTGAATGAACTGCAGGACGAGGCA
GCGCGGCTATCGTGGCTGGCCACGACGGGCGTTCCTTGCGCAGCTGTGCTCGACGTTGTCACTGAAGCGG
GAAGGGACTGGCTGCTATTGGGCGAAGTGCCGGGGCAGGATCTCCTGTCATCTCACCTTGCTCCTGCCGA
GAAAGTATCCATCATGGCTGATGCAATGCGGCGGCTGCATACGCTTGATCCGGCTACCTGCCCATTCGAC
CACCAAGCGAAACATCGCATCGAGCGAGCACGTACTCGGATGGAAGCCGGTCTTGTCGATCAGGATGATC
TGGACGAAGAGCATCAGGGGCTCGCGCCAGCCGAACTGTTCGCCAGGCTCAAGGCGCGCATGCCCGACGG
CGAGGATCTCGTCGTGACCCATGGCGATGCCTGCTTGCCGAATATCATGGTGGAAAATGGCCGCTTTTCT
GGATTCATCGACTGTGGCCGGCTGGGTGTGGCGGACCGCTATCAGGACATAGCGTTGGCTACCCGTGATA
TTGCTGAAGAGCTTGGCGGCGAATGGGCTGACCGCTTCCTCGTGCTTTACGGTATCGCCGCTCCCGATTC
GCAGCGCATCGCCTTCTATCGCCTTCTTGACGAGTTCTTCTGAGCGGGACTCTGGGGTTCGAAATGACCG
ACCAAGCGACGCCCAACCTGCCATCACGAGATTTCGATTCCACCGCCGCCTTCTATGAAAGGTTGGGCTT
CGGAATCGTTTTCCGGGACGCCGGCTGGATGATCCTCCAGCGCGGGGATCTCATGCTGGAGTTCTTCGCC
CACCCCAACTTGTTTATTGCAGCTTATAATGGTTACAAATAAAGCAATAGCATCACAAATTTCACAAATA
AAGCATTTTTTTCACTGCATTCTAGTTGTGGTTTGTCCAAACTCATCAATGTATCTTATCATGTCTGTAT
ACCGTCGACCTCTAGCTAGAGCTTGGCGTAATCATGGTCATAGCTGTTTCCTGTGTGAAATTGTTATCCG
CTCACAATTCCACACAACATACGAGCCGGAAGCATAAAGTGTAAAGCCTGGGGTGCCTAATGAGTGAGCT
AACTCACATTAATTGCGTTGCGCTCACTGCCCGCTTTCCAGTCGGGAAACCTGTCGTGCCAGCTGCATTA
ATGAATCGGCCAACGCGCGGGGAGAGGCGGTTTGCGTATTGGGCGCTCTTCCGCTTCCTCGCTCACTGAC
TCGCTGCGCTCGGTCGTTCGGCTGCGGCGAGCGGTATCAGCTCACTCAAAGGCGGTAATACGGTTATCCA
CAGAATCAGGGGATAACGCAGGAAAGAACATGTGAGCAAAAGGCCAGCAAAAGGCCAGGAACCGTAAAAA
GGCCGCGTTGCTGGCGTTTTTCCATAGGCTCCGCCCCCCTGACGAGCATCACAAAAATCGACGCTCAAGT
CAGAGGTGGCGAAACCCGGCAGGACTATAAAGATACCAGGCGTTTCCCCCTGGAAGCTCCCTCGTGCGCT
CTCCTGTTCCGACCCTGCCGCTTACCGGATACCTGTCCGCCTTTCTCCCTTCGGGAAGCGTGGCGCTTTC
TCATAGCTCACGCTGTAGGTATCTCAGTTCGGTGTAGGTCGTTCGCTCCAAGCTGGGCTGTGTGCACGAA
CCCCCCGTTCAGCCCGACCGCTGCGCCTTATCCGGTAACTATCGTCTTGAGTCCAACCCGGTAAGACACG
ACTTATCGCCACTGGCAGCAGCCACTGGTAACAGGATTAGCAGAGCGAGGTATGTAGGCGGTGCTACAGA
GTTCTTGAAGTGGTGGCCTAACTACGGCTACACTAGAAGAACAGTATTTGGTATCTGCGCTCTGCTGAAG
CCAGTTACCTTCGGAAAAAGAGTTGGTAGCTCTTGATCCGGCAAACAAACCACCGCTGGTAGCGGTGGTT
TTTTTGTTTGCAAGCAGCAGATTACGCGCAGAAAAAAAGGATCTCAAGAAGATCCTTTGATCTTTTCTAC
GGGGTCTGACGCTCAGTGGAACGAAAACTCACGTTAAGGGATTTTGGTCATGAGATTATCAAAAAGGATC
TTCACCTAGATCCTTTTAAATTAAAAATGAAGTTTTAAATCAATCTAAAGTATATATGAGTAAACTTGGT
CTGACAGTTACCAATGCTTAATCAGTGAGGCACCTATCTCAGCGATCTGTCTATTTCGTTCATCCATAGT
TGCCTGACTCCCCGTCGTGTAGATAACTACGATACGGGAGGGCTTACCATCTGGCCCCAGTGCTGCAATG
ATACCGCGAGACCCACGCTCACCGGCTCCAGATTTATCAGCAATAAACCAGCCAGCCGGAAGGGCCGAGC
GCAGAAGTGGTCCTGCAACTTTATCCGCCTCCATCCAGTCTATTAATTGTTGCCGGGAAGCTAGAGTAAG
TAGTTCGCCAGTTAATAGTTTGCGCAACGTTGTTGCCATTGCTACAGGCATCGTGGTGTCACGCTCGTCG
TTTGGTATGGCTTCATTCAGCTCCGGTTCCCAACGATCAAGGCGAGTTACATGATCCCCCATGTTGTGCA
AAAAAGCGGTTAGCTCCTTCGGTCCTCCGATCGTTGTCAGAAGTAAGTTGGCCGCAGTGTTATCACTCAT
GGTTATGGCAGCACTGCATAATTCTCTTACTGTCATGCCATCCGTAAGATGCTTTTCTGTGACTGGTGAG
TACTCAACCAAGTCATTCTGAGAATAGTGTATGCGGCGACCGAGTTGCTCTTGCCCGGCGTCAATACGGG
ATAATACCGCGCCACATAGCAGAACTTTAAAAGTGCTCATCATTGGAAAACGTTCTTCGGGGCGAAAACT
CTCAAGGATCTTACCGCTGTTGAGATCCAGTTCGATGTAACCCACTCGTGCACCCAACTGATCTTCAGCA
TCTTTTACTTTCACCAGCGTTTCTGGGTGAGCAAAAACAGGAAGGCAAAATGCCGCAAAAAAGGGAATAA
GGGCGACACGGAAATGTTGAATACTCATACTCTTCCTTTTTCAATATTATTGAAGCATTTATCAGGGTTA
TTGTCTCATGAGCGGATACATATTTGAATGTATTTAGAAAAATAAACAAATAGGGGTTCCGCGCACATTT
CCCCGAAAAGTGCCACCTGACGTC
